>Addgene plasmid #123612 | BE3-P2A-EGFP (pJUL977) | depositor full sequence | sequence record 235858 | BE3-P2A-EGFP (pJUL977) sequence 10768 bps
AGCGGCCGCACTCCTCAGGTGCAGGCTGCCTATCAGAAGGTGGTGGCTGGTGTGGCCAATGCCCTGGCTC
ACAAATACCACTGAGATCTTTTTCCCTCTGCCAAAAATTATGGGGACATCATGAAGCCCCTTGAGCATCT
GACTTCTGGCTAATAAAGGAAATTTATTTTCATTGCAATAGTGTGTTGGAATTTTTTGTGTCTCTCACTC
GGAAGGACATATGGGAGGGCAAATCATTTAAAACATCAGAATGAGTATTTGGTTTAGAGTTTGGCAACAT
ATGCCCATATGCTGGCTGCCATGAACAAAGGTTGGCTATAAAGAGGTCATCAGTATATGAAACAGCCCCC
TGCTGTCCATTCCTTATTCCATAGAAAAGCCTTGACTTGAGGTTAGATTTTTTTTATATTTTGTTTTGTG
TTATTTTTTTCTTTAACATCCCTAAAATTTTCCTTACATGTTTTACTAGCCAGATTTTTCCTCCTCTCCT
GACTACTCCCAGTCATAGCTGTCCCTCTTCTCTTATGGAGATCCCTCGACCTGCAGCCCAAGCTTGGCGT
AATCATGGTCATAGCTGTTTCCTGTGTGAAATTGTTATCCGCTCACAATTCCACACAACATACGAGCCGG
AAGCATAAAGTGTAAAGCCTGGGGTGCCTAATGAGTGAGCTAACTCACATTAATTGCGTTGCGCTCACTG
CCCGCTTTCCAGTCGGGAAACCTGTCGTGCCAGCGGATCCGCATCTCAATTAGTCAGCAACCATAGTCCC
GCCCCTAACTCCGCCCATCCCGCCCCTAACTCCGCCCAGTTCCGCCCATTCTCCGCCCCATGGCTGACTA
ATTTTTTTTATTTATGCAGAGGCCGAGGCCGCCTCGGCCTCTGAGCTATTCCAGAAGTAGTGAGGAGGCT
TTTTTGGAGGCCTAGGCTTTTGCAAAAAGCTAACTTGTTTATTGCAGCTTATAATGGTTACAAATAAAGC
AATAGCATCACAAATTTCACAAATAAAGCATTTTTTTCACTGCATTCTAGTTGTGGTTTGTCCAAACTCA
TCAATGTATCTTATCATGTCTGGATCCGCTGCATTAATGAATCGGCCAACGCGCGGGGAGAGGCGGTTTG
CGTATTGGGCGCTCTTCCGCTTCCTCGCTCACTGACTCGCTGCGCTCGGTCGTTCGGCTGCGGCGAGCGG
TATCAGCTCACTCAAAGGCGGTAATACGGTTATCCACAGAATCAGGGGATAACGCAGGAAAGAACATGTG
AGCAAAAGGCCAGCAAAAGGCCAGGAACCGTAAAAAGGCCGCGTTGCTGGCGTTTTTCCATAGGCTCCGC
CCCCCTGACGAGCATCACAAAAATCGACGCTCAAGTCAGAGGTGGCGAAACCCGACAGGACTATAAAGAT
ACCAGGCGTTTCCCCCTGGAAGCTCCCTCGTGCGCTCTCCTGTTCCGACCCTGCCGCTTACCGGATACCT
GTCCGCCTTTCTCCCTTCGGGAAGCGTGGCGCTTTCTCATAGCTCACGCTGTAGGTATCTCAGTTCGGTG
TAGGTCGTTCGCTCCAAGCTGGGCTGTGTGCACGAACCCCCCGTTCAGCCCGACCGCTGCGCCTTATCCG
GTAACTATCGTCTTGAGTCCAACCCGGTAAGACACGACTTATCGCCACTGGCAGCAGCCACTGGTAACAG
GATTAGCAGAGCGAGGTATGTAGGCGGTGCTACAGAGTTCTTGAAGTGGTGGCCTAACTACGGCTACACT
AGAAGAACAGTATTTGGTATCTGCGCTCTGCTGAAGCCAGTTACCTTCGGAAAAAGAGTTGGTAGCTCTT
GATCCGGCAAACAAACCACCGCTGGTAGCGGTGGTTTTTTTGTTTGCAAGCAGCAGATTACGCGCAGAAA
AAAAGGATCTCAAGAAGATCCTTTGATCTTTTCTACGGGGTCTGACGCTCAGTGGAACGAAAACTCACGT
TAAGGGATTTTGGTCATGAGATTATCAAAAAGGATCTTCACCTAGATCCTTTTAAATTAAAAATGAAGTT
TTAAATCAATCTAAAGTATATATGAGTAAACTTGGTCTGACAGTTACCAATGCTTAATCAGTGAGGCACC
TATCTCAGCGATCTGTCTATTTCGTTCATCCATAGTTGCCTGACTCCCCGTCGTGTAGATAACTACGATA
CGGGAGGGCTTACCATCTGGCCCCAGTGCTGCAATGATACCGCGAGACCCACGCTCACCGGCTCCAGATT
TATCAGCAATAAACCAGCCAGCCGGAAGGGCCGAGCGCAGAAGTGGTCCTGCAACTTTATCCGCCTCCAT
CCAGTCTATTAATTGTTGCCGGGAAGCTAGAGTAAGTAGTTCGCCAGTTAATAGTTTGCGCAACGTTGTT
GCCATTGCTACAGGCATCGTGGTGTCACGCTCGTCGTTTGGTATGGCTTCATTCAGCTCCGGTTCCCAAC
GATCAAGGCGAGTTACATGATCCCCCATGTTGTGCAAAAAAGCGGTTAGCTCCTTCGGTCCTCCGATCGT
TGTCAGAAGTAAGTTGGCCGCAGTGTTATCACTCATGGTTATGGCAGCACTGCATAATTCTCTTACTGTC
ATGCCATCCGTAAGATGCTTTTCTGTGACTGGTGAGTACTCAACCAAGTCATTCTGAGAATAGTGTATGC
GGCGACCGAGTTGCTCTTGCCCGGCGTCAATACGGGATAATACCGCGCCACATAGCAGAACTTTAAAAGT
GCTCATCATTGGAAAACGTTCTTCGGGGCGAAAACTCTCAAGGATCTTACCGCTGTTGAGATCCAGTTCG
ATGTAACCCACTCGTGCACCCAACTGATCTTCAGCATCTTTTACTTTCACCAGCGTTTCTGGGTGAGCAA
AAACAGGAAGGCAAAATGCCGCAAAAAAGGGAATAAGGGCGACACGGAAATGTTGAATACTCATACTCTT
CCTTTTTCAATATTATTGAAGCATTTATCAGGGTTATTGTCTCATGAGCGGATACATATTTGAATGTATT
TAGAAAAATAAACAAATAGGGGTTCCGCGCACATTTCCCCGAAAAGTGCCACCTGGGTCGACATTGATTA
TTGACTAGTTATTAATAGTAATCAATTACGGGGTCATTAGTTCATAGCCCATATATGGAGTTCCGCGTTA
CATAACTTACGGTAAATGGCCCGCCTGGCTGACCGCCCAACGACCCCCGCCCATTGACGTCAATAATGAC
GTATGTTCCCATAGTAACGCCAATAGGGACTTTCCATTGACGTCAATGGGTGGAGTATTTACGGTAAACT
GCCCACTTGGCAGTACATCAAGTGTATCATATGCCAAGTACGCCCCCTATTGACGTCAATGACGGTAAAT
GGCCCGCCTGGCATTATGCCCAGTACATGACCTTATGGGACTTTCCTACTTGGCAGTACATCTACGTATT
AGTCATCGCTATTACCATGGTCGAGGTGAGCCCCACGTTCTGCTTCACTCTCCCCATCTCCCCCCCCTCC
CCACCCCCAATTTTGTATTTATTTATTTTTTAATTATTTTGTGCAGCGATGGGGGCGGGGGGGGGGGGGG
GGCGCGCGCCAGGCGGGGCGGGGCGGGGCGAGGGGCGGGGCGGGGCGAGGCGGAGAGGTGCGGCGGCAGC
CAATCAGAGCGGCGCGCTCCGAAAGTTTCCTTTTATGGCGAGGCGGCGGCGGCGGCGGCCCTATAAAAAG
CGAAGCGCGCGGCGGGCGGGAGTCGCTGCGCGCTGCCTTCGCCCCGTGCCCCGCTCCGCCGCCGCCTCGC
GCCGCCCGCCCCGGCTCTGACTGACCGCGTTACTCCCACAGGTGAGCGGGCGGGACGGCCCTTCTCCTCC
GGGCTGTAATTAGCGCTTGGTTTAATGACGGCTTGTTTCTTTTCTGTGGCTGCGTGAAAGCCTTGAGGGG
CTCCGGGAGGGCCCTTTGTGCGGGGGGAGCGGCTCGGGGGGTGCGTGCGTGTGTGTGTGCGTGGGGAGCG
CCGCGTGCGGCTCCGCGCTGCCCGGCGGCTGTGAGCGCTGCGGGCGCGGCGCGGGGCTTTGTGCGCTCCG
CAGTGTGCGCGAGGGGAGCGCGGCCGGGGGCGGTGCCCCGCGGTGCGGGGGGGGCTGCGAGGGGAACAAA
GGCTGCGTGCGGGGTGTGTGCGTGGGGGGGTGAGCAGGGGGTGTGGGCGCGTCGGTCGGGCTGCAACCCC
CCCTGCACCCCCCTCCCCGAGTTGCTGAGCACGGCCCGGCTTCGGGTGCGGGGCTCCGTACGGGGCGTGG
CGCGGGGCTCGCCGTGCCGGGCGGGGGGTGGCGGCAGGTGGGGGTGCCGGGCGGGGCGGGGCCGCCTCGG
GCCGGGGAGGGCTCGGGGGAGGGGCGCGGCGGCCCCCGGAGCGCCGGCGGCTGTCGAGGCGCGGCGAGCC
GCAGCCATTGCCTTTTATGGTAATCGTGCGAGAGGGCGCAGGGACTTCCTTTGTCCCAAATCTGTGCGGA
GCCGAAATCTGGGAGGCGCCGCCGCACCCCCTCTAGCGGGCGCGGGGCGAAGCGGTGCGGCGCCGGCAGG
AAGGAAATGGGCGGGGAGGGCCTTCGTGCGTCGCCGCGCCGCCGTCCCCTTCTCCCTCTCCAGCCTCGGG
GCTGTCCGCGGGGGGACGGCTGCCTTCGGGGGGGACGGGGCAGGGCGGGGTTCGGCTTCTGGCGTGTGAC
CGGCGGCTCTAGAGCCTCTGCTAACCATGTTCATGCCTTCTTCTTTTTCCTACAGCTCCTGGGCAACGTG
CTGGTTATTGTGCTGTCTCATCATTTTGGCAAAGAATTCTGCAGTCGACGGTACCGCGGGCCCGGGATCC
ACCGGTCGCCACCATGAGCTCAGAGACTGGCCCAGTGGCTGTGGACCCCACATTGAGACGGCGGATCGAG
CCCCATGAGTTTGAGGTATTCTTCGATCCGAGAGAGCTCCGCAAGGAGACCTGCCTGCTTTACGAAATTA
ATTGGGGGGGCCGGCACTCCATTTGGCGACATACATCACAGAACACTAACAAGCACGTCGAAGTCAACTT
CATCGAGAAGTTCACGACAGAAAGATATTTCTGTCCGAACACAAGGTGCAGCATTACCTGGTTTCTCAGC
TGGAGCCCATGCGGCGAATGTAGTAGGGCCATCACTGAATTCCTGTCAAGGTATCCCCACGTCACTCTGT
TTATTTACATCGCAAGGCTGTACCACCACGCTGACCCCCGCAATCGACAAGGCCTGCGGGATTTGATCTC
TTCAGGTGTGACTATCCAAATTATGACTGAGCAGGAGTCAGGATACTGCTGGAGAAACTTTGTGAATTAT
AGCCCGAGTAATGAAGCCCACTGGCCTAGGTATCCCCATCTGTGGGTACGACTGTACGTTCTTGAACTGT
ACTGCATCATACTGGGCCTGCCTCCTTGTCTCAACATTCTGAGAAGGAAGCAGCCACAGCTGACATTCTT
TACCATCGCTCTTCAGTCTTGTCATTACCAGCGACTGCCCCCACACATTCTCTGGGCCACCGGGTTGAAA
AGCGGCAGCGAGACTCCCGGGACCTCAGAGTCCGCCACACCCGAAAGTGATAAAAAGTATTCTATTGGTT
TAGCCATCGGCACTAATTCCGTTGGATGGGCTGTCATAACCGATGAATACAAAGTACCTTCAAAGAAATT
TAAGGTGTTGGGGAACACAGACCGTCATTCGATTAAAAAGAATCTTATCGGTGCCCTCCTATTCGATAGT
GGCGAAACGGCAGAGGCGACTCGCCTGAAACGAACCGCTCGGAGAAGGTATACACGTCGCAAGAACCGAA
TATGTTACTTACAAGAAATTTTTAGCAATGAGATGGCCAAAGTTGACGATTCTTTCTTTCACCGTTTGGA
AGAGTCCTTCCTTGTCGAAGAGGACAAGAAACATGAACGGCACCCCATCTTTGGAAACATAGTAGATGAG
GTGGCATATCATGAAAAGTACCCAACGATTTATCACCTCAGAAAAAAGCTAGTTGACTCAACTGATAAAG
CGGACCTGAGGTTAATCTACTTGGCTCTTGCCCATATGATAAAGTTCCGTGGGCACTTTCTCATTGAGGG
TGATCTAAATCCGGACAACTCGGATGTCGACAAACTGTTCATCCAGTTAGTACAAACCTATAATCAGTTG
TTTGAAGAGAACCCTATAAATGCAAGTGGCGTGGATGCGAAGGCTATTCTTAGCGCCCGCCTCTCTAAAT
CCCGACGGCTAGAAAACCTGATCGCACAATTACCCGGAGAGAAGAAAAATGGGTTGTTCGGTAACCTTAT
AGCGCTCTCACTAGGCCTGACACCAAATTTTAAGTCGAACTTCGACTTAGCTGAAGATGCCAAATTGCAG
CTTAGTAAGGACACGTACGATGACGATCTCGACAATCTACTGGCACAAATTGGAGATCAGTATGCGGACT
TATTTTTGGCTGCCAAAAACCTTAGCGATGCAATCCTCCTATCTGACATACTGAGAGTTAATACTGAGAT
TACCAAGGCGCCGTTATCCGCTTCAATGATCAAAAGGTACGATGAACATCACCAAGACTTGACACTTCTC
AAGGCCCTAGTCCGTCAGCAACTGCCTGAGAAATATAAGGAAATATTCTTTGATCAGTCGAAAAACGGGT
ACGCAGGTTATATTGACGGCGGAGCGAGTCAAGAGGAATTCTACAAGTTTATCAAACCCATATTAGAGAA
GATGGATGGGACGGAAGAGTTGCTTGTAAAACTCAATCGCGAAGATCTACTGCGAAAGCAGCGGACTTTC
GACAACGGTAGCATTCCACATCAAATCCACTTAGGCGAATTGCATGCTATACTTAGAAGGCAGGAGGATT
TTTATCCGTTCCTCAAAGACAATCGTGAAAAGATTGAGAAAATCCTAACCTTTCGCATACCTTACTATGT
GGGACCCCTGGCCCGAGGGAACTCTCGGTTCGCATGGATGACAAGAAAGTCCGAAGAAACGATTACTCCA
TGGAATTTTGAGGAAGTTGTCGATAAAGGTGCGTCAGCTCAATCGTTCATCGAGAGGATGACCAACTTTG
ACAAGAATTTACCGAACGAAAAAGTATTGCCTAAGCACAGTTTACTTTACGAGTATTTCACAGTGTACAA
TGAACTCACGAAAGTTAAGTATGTCACTGAGGGCATGCGTAAACCCGCCTTTCTAAGCGGAGAACAGAAG
AAAGCAATAGTAGATCTGTTATTCAAGACCAACCGCAAAGTGACAGTTAAGCAATTGAAAGAGGACTACT
TTAAGAAAATTGAATGCTTCGATTCTGTCGAGATCTCCGGGGTAGAAGATCGATTTAATGCGTCACTTGG
TACGTATCATGACCTCCTAAAGATAATTAAAGATAAGGACTTCCTGGATAACGAAGAGAATGAAGATATC
TTAGAAGATATAGTGTTGACTCTTACCCTCTTTGAAGATCGGGAAATGATTGAGGAAAGACTAAAAACAT
ACGCTCACCTGTTCGACGATAAGGTTATGAAACAGTTAAAGAGGCGTCGCTATACGGGCTGGGGACGATT
GTCGCGGAAACTTATCAACGGGATAAGAGACAAGCAAAGTGGTAAAACTATTCTCGATTTTCTAAAGAGC
GACGGCTTCGCCAATAGGAACTTTATGCAGCTGATCCATGATGACTCTTTAACCTTCAAAGAGGATATAC
AAAAGGCACAGGTTTCCGGACAAGGGGACTCATTGCACGAACATATTGCGAATCTTGCTGGTTCGCCAGC
CATCAAAAAGGGCATACTCCAGACAGTCAAAGTAGTGGATGAGCTAGTTAAGGTCATGGGACGTCACAAA
CCGGAAAACATTGTAATCGAGATGGCACGCGAAAATCAAACGACTCAGAAGGGGCAAAAAAACAGTCGAG
AGCGGATGAAGAGAATAGAAGAGGGTATTAAAGAACTGGGCAGCCAGATCTTAAAGGAGCATCCTGTGGA
AAATACCCAATTGCAGAACGAGAAACTTTACCTCTATTACCTACAAAATGGAAGGGACATGTATGTTGAT
CAGGAACTGGACATAAACCGTTTATCTGATTACGACGTCGATCACATTGTACCCCAATCCTTTTTGAAGG
ACGATTCAATCGACAATAAAGTGCTTACACGCTCGGATAAGAACCGAGGGAAAAGTGACAATGTTCCAAG
CGAGGAAGTCGTAAAGAAAATGAAGAACTATTGGCGGCAGCTCCTAAATGCGAAACTGATAACGCAAAGA
AAGTTCGATAACTTAACTAAAGCTGAGAGGGGTGGCTTGTCTGAACTTGACAAGGCCGGATTTATTAAAC
GTCAGCTCGTGGAAACCCGCCAAATCACAAAGCATGTTGCACAGATACTAGATTCCCGAATGAATACGAA
ATACGACGAGAACGATAAGCTGATTCGGGAAGTCAAAGTAATCACTTTAAAGTCAAAATTGGTGTCGGAC
TTCAGAAAGGATTTTCAATTCTATAAAGTTAGGGAGATAAATAACTACCACCATGCGCACGACGCTTATC
TTAATGCCGTCGTAGGGACCGCACTCATTAAGAAATACCCGAAGCTAGAAAGTGAGTTTGTGTATGGTGA
TTACAAAGTTTATGACGTCCGTAAGATGATCGCGAAAAGCGAACAGGAGATAGGCAAGGCTACAGCCAAA
TACTTCTTTTATTCTAACATTATGAATTTCTTTAAGACGGAAATCACTCTGGCAAACGGAGAGATACGCA
AACGACCTTTAATTGAAACCAATGGGGAGACAGGTGAAATCGTATGGGATAAGGGCCGGGACTTCGCGAC
GGTGAGAAAAGTTTTGTCCATGCCCCAAGTCAACATAGTAAAGAAAACTGAGGTGCAGACCGGAGGGTTT
TCAAAGGAATCGATTCTTCCAAAAAGGAATAGTGATAAGCTCATCGCTCGTAAAAAGGACTGGGACCCGA
AAAAGTACGGTGGCTTCGATAGCCCTACAGTTGCCTATTCTGTCCTAGTAGTGGCAAAAGTTGAGAAGGG
AAAATCCAAGAAACTGAAGTCAGTCAAAGAATTATTGGGGATAACGATTATGGAGCGCTCGTCTTTTGAA
AAGAACCCCATCGACTTCCTTGAGGCGAAAGGTTACAAGGAAGTAAAAAAGGATCTCATAATTAAACTAC
CAAAGTATAGTCTGTTTGAGTTAGAAAATGGCCGAAAACGGATGTTGGCTAGCGCCGGAGAGCTTCAAAA
GGGGAACGAACTCGCACTACCGTCTAAATACGTGAATTTCCTGTATTTAGCGTCCCATTACGAGAAGTTG
AAAGGTTCACCTGAAGATAACGAACAGAAGCAACTTTTTGTTGAGCAGCACAAACATTATCTCGACGAAA
TCATAGAGCAAATTTCGGAATTCAGTAAGAGAGTCATCCTAGCTGATGCCAATCTGGACAAAGTATTAAG
CGCATACAACAAGCACAGGGATAAACCCATACGTGAGCAGGCGGAAAATATTATCCATTTGTTTACTCTT
ACCAACCTCGGCGCTCCAGCCGCATTCAAGTATTTTGACACAACGATAGATCGCAAACGATACACTTCTA
CCAAGGAGGTGCTAGACGCGACACTGATTCACCAATCCATCACGGGATTATATGAAACTCGGATAGATTT
GTCACAGCTTGGGGGTGACTCTGGTGGTTCTACTAATCTGTCAGATATTATTGAAAAGGAGACCGGTAAG
CAACTGGTTATCCAGGAATCCATCCTCATGCTCCCAGAGGAGGTGGAAGAAGTCATTGGGAACAAGCCGG
AAAGCGATATACTCGTGCACACCGCCTACGACGAGAGCACCGACGAGAATGTCATGCTTCTGACTAGCGA
CGCCCCTGAATACAAGCCTTGGGCTCTGGTCATACAGGATAGCAACGGTGAGAACAAGATTAAGATGCTC
TCTGGTGGTTCTCCCAAGAAGAAGAGGAAAGTCGGAGGCGGTGGAAGCGGCGCAACAAACTTCTCTCTGC
TGAAACAAGCCGGAGATGTCGAAGAGAATCCTGGACCGATGGTGAGCAAGGGCGAGGAGCTGTTCACCGG
GGTGGTGCCCATCCTGGTCGAGCTGGACGGCGACGTAAACGGCCACAAGTTCAGCGTGTCCGGCGAGGGC
GAGGGCGATGCCACCTACGGCAAGCTGACCCTGAAGTTCATCTGCACCACCGGCAAGCTGCCCGTGCCCT
GGCCCACCCTCGTGACCACCCTGACCTACGGCGTGCAGTGCTTCAGCCGCTACCCCGACCACATGAAGCA
GCACGACTTCTTCAAGTCCGCCATGCCCGAAGGCTACGTCCAGGAGCGCACCATCTTCTTCAAGGACGAC
GGCAACTACAAGACCCGCGCCGAGGTGAAGTTCGAGGGCGACACCCTGGTGAACCGCATCGAGCTGAAGG
GCATCGACTTCAAGGAGGACGGCAACATCCTGGGGCACAAGCTGGAGTACAACTACAACAGCCACAACGT
CTATATCATGGCCGACAAGCAGAAGAACGGCATCAAGGTGAACTTCAAGATCCGCCACAACATCGAGGAC
GGCAGCGTGCAGCTCGCCGACCACTACCAGCAGAACACCCCCATCGGCGACGGCCCCGTGCTGCTGCCCG
ACAACCACTACCTGAGCACCCAGTCCGCCCTGAGCAAAGACCCCAACGAGAAGCGCGATCACATGGTCCT
GCTGGAGTTCGTGACCGCCGCCGGGATCACTCTCGGCATGGACGAGCTGTACAAGTGA
Features (pLannotate 1.2.2; 22 found; start..end, strand, type, name):
     10..81      +  CDS            HBB (fragment): HBB_PONPY - Experimental evidence at transcript level: Swiss-Prot protein existence level 2. Involved in oxygen transport from the lung to the various peripheral tissues. From Pongo pygmaeus (Bornean orangutan).
    152..207     +  polyA_signal   β-globin poly(A) signal: rabbit β-globin polyadenylation signal (Gil and Proudfoot, 1987)
    590..612     -  protein_bind   lac operator (fragment): The lac repressor binds to the lac operator to inhibit transcription in E. coli. This inhibition can be relieved by adding lactose or isopropyl-β-D-thiogalactopyranoside (IPTG). lac repressor encoded by lacI
    616..646     -  promoter       lac promoter: promoter for the E. coli lac operon
    661..682     -  protein_bind   CAP binding site: CAP binding activates transcription in the presence of cAMP. E. coli catabolite activator protein
    695..734     -  CDS            lacI (fragment): lac repressor; lacI; The lac repressor binds to the lac operator to inhibit transcription in E. coli. This inhibition can be relieved by adding lactose or isopropyl-β-D-thiogalactopyranoside (IPTG).
    741..763     +  promoter       SV40 promoter (fragment): SV40 enhancer and early promoter
    787..922     +  rep_origin     SV40 ori: SV40 origin of replication
    942..1076    +  polyA_signal   SV40 poly(A) signal: SV40 polyadenylation signal
   1078..1132    -  CDS            lacI (fragment): lac repressor; lacI; The lac repressor binds to the lac operator to inhibit transcription in E. coli. This inhibition can be relieved by adding lactose or isopropyl-β-D-thiogalactopyranoside (IPTG).
   1315..1903    -  rep_origin     ori: high-copy-number ColE1/pMB1/pBR322/pUC origin of replication
   2074..2934    -  CDS            AmpR: β-lactamase; bla; confers resistance to ampicillin, carbenicillin, and related antibiotics
   2935..3039    -  promoter       AmpR promoter: bla
   3070..3449    +  enhancer       CMV enhancer: human cytomegalovirus immediate early enhancer
   3451..3728    +  promoter       chicken β-actin promoter: No description available
   3729..4745    +  intron         chimeric intron: chimera between introns from chicken β-actin and rabbit β-globin
   4794..4830    +  misc_feature   MCS (fragment): multiple cloning site
   4844..5530    +  CDS            Apobec1: ABEC1_RAT - Experimental evidence at protein level: Swiss-Prot protein existence level 1. Catalytic component of the apolipoprotein B mRNA editing enzyme complex which is responsible for the postranscriptional editing of a CAA codon for Gln to a UAA codon for stop in the APOB mRNA. May also play a role in the epigenetic regulation of gene expression by participating in DNA demethylation. From Rattus norvegicus (Rat).
   5531..5578    +  CDS            ABE(7.10) (fragment): adenine base editor comprising wild-type E. coli TadA fused to the evolved TadA*(7.10) mutant (Gaudelli et al., 2017)
   5579..9679    +  CDS            Cas9 VQR: Streptococcus pyogenes Cas9 endonuclease with the D1135V/R1335Q/T1337R mutations has an altered recognition specificity for the protospacer adjacent motif (PAM) (Kleinstiver et al., 2015)
   9692..9940    +  CDS            UGI: UNGI_BPPB2 - Experimental evidence at protein level: Swiss-Prot protein existence level 1. This protein binds specifically and reversibly to the host uracil-DNA glycosylase, preventing removal of uracil residues from PBS2 DNA by the host uracil-excision repair system. From Bacillus phage PBS2 (Bacteriophage PBS2).
  10049..10765   +  CDS            EGFP: EGFP is a basic (constitutively fluorescent) green fluorescent protein published in 1996, derived from Aequorea victoria. It is reported to be a rapidly-maturing weak dimer with moderate acid sensitivity.
