>Addgene plasmid #123612 | BE3-P2A-EGFP (pJUL977) | addgene full sequence | sequence record 239340 | Addgene NGS Result
AGCGGCCGCACTCCTCAGGTGCAGGCTGCCTATCAGAAGGTGGTGGCTGGTGTGGCCAATGCCCTGGCTC
ACAAATACCACTGAGATCTTTTTCCCTCTGCCAAAAATTATGGGGACATCATGAAGCCCCTTGAGCATCT
GACTTCTGGCTAATAAAGGAAATTTATTTTCATTGCAATAGTGTGTTGGAATTTTTTGTGTCTCTCACTC
GGAAGGACATATGGGAGGGCAAATCATTTAAAACATCAGAATGAGTATTTGGTTTAGAGTTTGGCAACAT
ATGCCCATATGCTGGCTGCCATGAACAAAGGTTGGCTATAAAGAGGTCATCAGTATATGAAACAGCCCCC
TGCTGTCCATTCCTTATTCCATAGAAAAGCCTTGACTTGAGGTTAGATTTTTTTTATATTTTGTTTTGTG
TTATTTTTTTCTTTAACATCCCTAAAATTTTCCTTACATGTTTTACTAGCCAGATTTTTCCTCCTCTCCT
GACTACTCCCAGTCATAGCTGTCCCTCTTCTCTTATGGAGATCCCTCGACCTGCAGCCCAAGCTTGGCGT
AATCATGGTCATAGCTGTTTCCTGTGTGAAATTGTTATCCGCTCACAATTCCACACAACATACGAGCCGG
AAGCATAAAGTGTAAAGCCTGGGGTGCCTAATGAGTGAGCTAACTCACATTAATTGCGTTGCGCTCACTG
CCCGCTTTCCAGTCGGGAAACCTGTCGTGCCAGCGGATCCGCATCTCAATTAGTCAGCAACCATAGTCCC
GCCCCTAACTCCGCCCATCCCGCCCCTAACTCCGCCCAGTTCCGCCCATTCTCCGCCCCATGGCTGACTA
ATTTTTTTTATTTATGCAGAGGCCGAGGCCGCCTCGGCCTCTGAGCTATTCCAGAAGTAGTGAGGAGGCT
TTTTTGGAGGCCTAGGCTTTTGCAAAAAGCTAACTTGTTTATTGCAGCTTATAATGGTTACAAATAAAGC
AATAGCATCACAAATTTCACAAATAAAGCATTTTTTTCACTGCATTCTAGTTGTGGTTTGTCCAAACTCA
TCAATGTATCTTATCATGTCTGGATCCGCTGCATTAATGAATCGGCCAACGCGCGGGGAGAGGCGGTTTG
CGTATTGGGCGCTCTTCCGCTTCCTCGCTCACTGACTCGCTGCGCTCGGTCGTTCGGCTGCGGCGAGCGG
TATCAGCTCACTCAAAGGCGGTAATACGGTTATCCACAGAATCAGGGGATAACGCAGGAAAGAACATGTG
AGCAAAAGGCCAGCAAAAGGCCAGGAACCGTAAAAAGGCCGCGTTGCTGGCGTTTTTCCATAGGCTCCGC
CCCCCTGACGAGCATCACAAAAATCGACGCTCAAGTCAGAGGTGGCGAAACCCGACAGGACTATAAAGAT
ACCAGGCGTTTCCCCCTGGAAGCTCCCTCGTGCGCTCTCCTGTTCCGACCCTGCCGCTTACCGGATACCT
GTCCGCCTTTCTCCCTTCGGGAAGCGTGGCGCTTTCTCATAGCTCACGCTGTAGGTATCTCAGTTCGGTG
TAGGTCGTTCGCTCCAAGCTGGGCTGTGTGCACGAACCCCCCGTTCAGCCCGACCGCTGCGCCTTATCCG
GTAACTATCGTCTTGAGTCCAACCCGGTAAGACACGACTTATCGCCACTGGCAGCAGCCACTGGTAACAG
GATTAGCAGAGCGAGGTATGTAGGCGGTGCTACAGAGTTCTTGAAGTGGTGGCCTAACTACGGCTACACT
AGAAGAACAGTATTTGGTATCTGCGCTCTGCTGAAGCCAGTTACCTTCGGAAAAAGAGTTGGTAGCTCTT
GATCCGGCAAACAAACCACCGCTGGTAGCGGTGGTTTTTTTGTTTGCAAGCAGCAGATTACGCGCAGAAA
AAAAGGATCTCAAGAAGATCCTTTGATCTTTTCTACGGGGTCTGACGCTCAGTGGAACGAAAACTCACGT
TAAGGGATTTTGGTCATGAGATTATCAAAAAGGATCTTCACCTAGATCCTTTTAAATTAAAAATGAAGTT
TTAAATCAATCTAAAGTATATATGAGTAAACTTGGTCTGACAGTTACCAATGCTTAATCAGTGAGGCACC
TATCTCAGCGATCTGTCTATTTCGTTCATCCATAGTTGCCTGACTCCCCGTCGTGTAGATAACTACGATA
CGGGAGGGCTTACCATCTGGCCCCAGTGCTGCAATGATACCGCGAGACCCACGCTCACCGGCTCCAGATT
TATCAGCAATAAACCAGCCAGCCGGAAGGGCCGAGCGCAGAAGTGGTCCTGCAACTTTATCCGCCTCCAT
CCAGTCTATTAATTGTTGCCGGGAAGCTAGAGTAAGTAGTTCGCCAGTTAATAGTTTGCGCAACGTTGTT
GCCATTGCTACAGGCATCGTGGTGTCACGCTCGTCGTTTGGTATGGCTTCATTCAGCTCCGGTTCCCAAC
GATCAAGGCGAGTTACATGATCCCCCATGTTGTGCAAAAAAGCGGTTAGCTCCTTCGGTCCTCCGATCGT
TGTCAGAAGTAAGTTGGCCGCAGTGTTATCACTCATGGTTATGGCAGCACTGCATAATTCTCTTACTGTC
ATGCCATCCGTAAGATGCTTTTCTGTGACTGGTGAGTACTCAACCAAGTCATTCTGAGAATAGTGTATGC
GGCGACCGAGTTGCTCTTGCCCGGCGTCAATACGGGATAATACCGCGCCACATAGCAGAACTTTAAAAGT
GCTCATCATTGGAAAACGTTCTTCGGGGCGAAAACTCTCAAGGATCTTACCGCTGTTGAGATCCAGTTCG
ATGTAACCCACTCGTGCACCCAACTGATCTTCAGCATCTTTTACTTTCACCAGCGTTTCTGGGTGAGCAA
AAACAGGAAGGCAAAATGCCGCAAAAAAGGGAATAAGGGCGACACGGAAATGTTGAATACTCATACTCTT
CCTTTTTCAATATTATTGAAGCATTTATCAGGGTTATTGTCTCATGAGCGGATACATATTTGAATGTATT
TAGAAAAATAAACAAATAGGGGTTCCGCGCACATTTCCCCGAAAAGTGCCACCTGGGTCGACATTGATTA
TTGACTAGTTATTAATAGTAATCAATTACGGGGTCATTAGTTCATAGCCCATATATGGAGTTCCGCGTTA
CATAACTTACGGTAAATGGCCCGCCTGGCTGACCGCCCAACGACCCCCGCCCATTGACGTCAATAATGAC
GTATGTTCCCATAGTAACGCCAATAGGGACTTTCCATTGACGTCAATGGGTGGAGTATTTACGGTAAACT
GCCCACTTGGCAGTACATCAAGTGTATCATATGCCAAGTACGCCCCCTATTGACGTCAATGACGGTAAAT
GGCCCGCCTGGCATTATGCCCAGTACATGACCTTATGGGACTTTCCTACTTGGCAGTACATCTACGTATT
AGTCATCGCTATTACCATGGTCGAGGTGAGCCCCACGTTCTGCTTCACTCTCCCCATCTCCCCCCCCTCC
CCACCCCCAATTTTGTATTTATTTATTTTTTAATTATTTTGTGCAGCGATGGGGGCGGGGGGGGGGGGGG
GGCGCGCGCCRGGSGGGGGGGGGGGGGGGGGGGGGGGGGGGGGGGSGGGGSGGRGRGGTGCGGCGGCAGC
CAATCAGAGCGGCGCGCTCCGAAAGTTTCCTTTTATGGCGAGGCGGCGGCGGCGGCGGCCCTATAAAAAG
CGAAGCGCGCGGCGGGCGGGAGTCGCTGCGCGCTGCCTTCGCCCCGTGCCCCGCTCCGCCGCCGCCTCGC
GCCGCCCGCCCCGGCTCTGACTGACCGCGTTACTCCCACAGGTGAGCGGGCGGGACGGCCCTTCTCCTCC
GGGCTGTAATTAGCGCTTGGTTTAATGACGGCTTGTTTCTTTTCTGTGGCTGCGTGAAAGCCTTGAGGGG
CTCCGGGAGGGCCCTTTGTGCGGGGGGAGCGGCTCGGGGGGTGCGTGCGTGTGTGTGTGCGTGGGGAGCG
CCGCGTGCGGCTCCGCGCTGCCCGGCGGCTGTGAGCGCTGCGGGCGCGGCGCGGGGCTTTGTGCGCTCCG
CAGTGTGCGCGAGGGGAGCGCGGCCGGGGGCGGTGCCCCGCGGTGCGGGGGGGGCTGCGAGGGGAACAAA
GGCTGCGTGCGGGGTGTGTGCGTGGGGGGGTGAGCAGGGGGTGTGGGCGCGTCGGTCGGGCTGCAACCCC
CCCTGCACCCCCCTCCCCGAGTTGCTGAGCACGGCCCGGCTTCGGGTGCGGGGCTCCGTACGGGGCGTGG
CGCGGGGCTCGCCGTGCCGGGCGGGGGGTGGCGGCAGGTGGGGGTGCCGGGCGGGGCGGGGCCGCCTCGG
GCCGGGGRGGGCTCGGGGGAGGGGCGCGGCGGCCCCCGGAGCGCCGGCGGCTGTCGAGGCGCGGCGAGCC
GCAGCCATTGCCTTTTATGGTAATCGTGCGAGAGGGCGCAGGGACTTCCTTTGTCCCAAATCTGTGCGGA
GCCGAAATCTGGGAGGCGCCGCCGCACCCCCTCTAGCGGGCGCGGGGCGAAGCGGTGCGGCGCCGGCAGG
AAGGAAATGGGCGGGGAGGGCCTTCGTGCGTCGCCGCGCCGCCGTCCCCTTCTCCCTCTCCAGCCTCGGG
GCTGTCCGCGGGGGGACGGCTGCCTTCGGGGGGGACGGGGCAGGGCGGGGTTCGGCTTCTGGCGTGTGAC
CGGCGGCTCTAGAGCCTCTGCTAACCATGTTCATGCCTTCTTCTTTTTCCTACAGCTCCTGGGCAACGTG
CTGGTTATTGTGCTGTCTCATCATTTTGGCAAAGAATTCTGCAGTCGACGGTACCGCGGGCCCGGGATCC
ACCGGTCGCCACCATGAGCTCAGAGACTGGCCCAGTGGCTGTGGACCCCACATTGAGACGGCGGATCGAG
CCCCATGAGTTTGAGGTATTCTTCGATCCGAGAGAGCTCCGCAAGGAGACCTGCCTGCTTTACGAAATTA
ATTGGGGGGGCCGGCACTCCATTTGGCGACATACATCACAGAACACTAACAAGCACGTCGAAGTCAACTT
CATCGAGAAGTTCACGACAGAAAGATATTTCTGTCCGAACACAAGGTGCAGCATTACCTGGTTTCTCAGC
TGGAGCCCATGCGGCGAATGTAGTAGGGCCATCACTGAATTCCTGTCAAGGTATCCCCACGTCACTCTGT
TTATTTACATCGCAAGGCTGTACCACCACGCTGACCCCCGCAATCGACAAGGCCTGCGGGATTTGATCTC
TTCAGGTGTGACTATCCAAATTATGACTGAGCAGGAGTCAGGATACTGCTGGAGAAACTTTGTGAATTAT
AGCCCGAGTAATGAAGCCCACTGGCCTAGGTATCCCCATCTGTGGGTACGACTGTACGTTCTTGAACTGT
ACTGCATCATACTGGGCCTGCCTCCTTGTCTCAACATTCTGAGAAGGAAGCAGCCACAGCTGACATTCTT
TACCATCGCTCTTCAGTCTTGTCATTACCAGCGACTGCCCCCACACATTCTCTGGGCCACCGGGTTGAAA
AGCGGCAGCGAGACTCCCGGGACCTCAGAGTCCGCCACACCCGAAAGTGATAAAAAGTATTCTATTGGTT
TAGCCATCGGCACTAATTCCGTTGGATGGGCTGTCATAACCGATGAATACAAAGTACCTTCAAAGAAATT
TAAGGTGTTGGGGAACACAGACCGTCATTCGATTAAAAAGAATCTTATCGGTGCCCTCCTATTCGATAGT
GGCGAAACGGCAGAGGCGACTCGCCTGAAACGAACCGCTCGGAGAAGGTATACACGTCGCAAGAACCGAA
TATGTTACTTACAAGAAATTTTTAGCAATGAGATGGCCAAAGTTGACGATTCTTTCTTTCACCGTTTGGA
AGAGTCCTTCCTTGTCGAAGAGGACAAGAAACATGAACGGCACCCCATCTTTGGAAACATAGTAGATGAG
GTGGCATATCATGAAAAGTACCCAACGATTTATCACCTCAGAAAAAAGCTAGTTGACTCAACTGATAAAG
CGGACCTGAGGTTAATCTACTTGGCTCTTGCCCATATGATAAAGTTCCGTGGGCACTTTCTCATTGAGGG
TGATCTAAATCCGGACAACTCGGATGTCGACAAACTGTTCATCCAGTTAGTACAAACCTATAATCAGTTG
TTTGAAGAGAACCCTATAAATGCAAGTGGCGTGGATGCGAAGGCTATTCTTAGCGCCCGCCTCTCTAAAT
CCCGACGGCTAGAAAACCTGATCGCACAATTACCCGGAGAGAAGAAAAATGGGTTGTTCGGTAACCTTAT
AGCGCTCTCACTAGGCCTGACACCAAATTTTAAGTCGAACTTCGACTTAGCTGAAGATGCCAAATTGCAG
CTTAGTAAGGACACGTACGATGACGATCTCGACAATCTACTGGCACAAATTGGAGATCAGTATGCGGACT
TATTTTTGGCTGCCAAAAACCTTAGCGATGCAATCCTCCTATCTGACATACTGAGAGTTAATACTGAGAT
TACCAAGGCGCCGTTATCCGCTTCAATGATCAAAAGGTACGATGAACATCACCAAGACTTGACACTTCTC
AAGGCCCTAGTCCGTCAGCAACTGCCTGAGAAATATAAGGAAATATTCTTTGATCAGTCGAAAAACGGGT
ACGCAGGTTATATTGACGGCGGAGCGAGTCAAGAGGAATTCTACAAGTTTATCAAACCCATATTAGAGAA
GATGGATGGGACGGAAGAGTTGCTTGTAAAACTCAATCGCGAAGATCTACTGCGAAAGCAGCGGACTTTC
GACAACGGTAGCATTCCACATCAAATCCACTTAGGCGAATTGCATGCTATACTTAGAAGGCAGGAGGATT
TTTATCCGTTCCTCAAAGACAATCGTGAAAAGATTGAGAAAATCCTAACCTTTCGCATACCTTACTATGT
GGGACCCCTGGCCCGAGGGAACTCTCGGTTCGCATGGATGACAAGAAAGTCCGAAGAAACGATTACTCCA
TGGAATTTTGAGGAAGTTGTCGATAAAGGTGCGTCAGCTCAATCGTTCATCGAGAGGATGACCAACTTTG
ACAAGAATTTACCGAACGAAAAAGTATTGCCTAAGCACAGTTTACTTTACGAGTATTTCACAGTGTACAA
TGAACTCACGAAAGTTAAGTATGTCACTGAGGGCATGCGTAAACCCGCCTTTCTAAGCGGAGAACAGAAG
AAAGCAATAGTAGATCTGTTATTCAAGACCAACCGCAAAGTGACAGTTAAGCAATTGAAAGAGGACTACT
TTAAGAAAATTGAATGCTTCGATTCTGTCGAGATCTCCGGGGTAGAAGATCGATTTAATGCGTCACTTGG
TACGTATCATGACCTCCTAAAGATAATTAAAGATAAGGACTTCCTGGATAACGAAGAGAATGAAGATATC
TTAGAAGATATAGTGTTGACTCTTACCCTCTTTGAAGATCGGGAAATGATTGAGGAAAGACTAAAAACAT
ACGCTCACCTGTTCGACGATAAGGTTATGAAACAGTTAAAGAGGCGTCGCTATACGGGCTGGGGACGATT
GTCGCGGAAACTTATCAACGGGATAAGAGACAAGCAAAGTGGTAAAACTATTCTCGATTTTCTAAAGAGC
GACGGCTTCGCCAATAGGAACTTTATGCAGCTGATCCATGATGACTCTTTAACCTTCAAAGAGGATATAC
AAAAGGCACAGGTTTCCGGACAAGGGGACTCATTGCACGAACATATTGCGAATCTTGCTGGTTCGCCAGC
CATCAAAAAGGGCATACTCCAGACAGTCAAAGTAGTGGATGAGCTAGTTAAGGTCATGGGACGTCACAAA
CCGGAAAACATTGTAATCGAGATGGCACGCGAAAATCAAACGACTCAGAAGGGGCAAAAAAACAGTCGAG
AGCGGATGAAGAGAATAGAAGAGGGTATTAAAGAACTGGGCAGCCAGATCTTAAAGGAGCATCCTGTGGA
AAATACCCAATTGCAGAACGAGAAACTTTACCTCTATTACCTACAAAATGGAAGGGACATGTATGTTGAT
CAGGAACTGGACATAAACCGTTTATCTGATTACGACGTCGATCACATTGTACCCCAATCCTTTTTGAAGG
ACGATTCAATCGACAATAAAGTGCTTACACGCTCGGATAAGAACCGAGGGAAAAGTGACAATGTTCCAAG
CGAGGAAGTCGTAAAGAAAATGAAGAACTATTGGCGGCAGCTCCTAAATGCGAAACTGATAACGCAAAGA
AAGTTCGATAACTTAACTAAAGCTGAGAGGGGTGGCTTGTCTGAACTTGACAAGGCCGGATTTATTAAAC
GTCAGCTCGTGGAAACCCGCCAAATCACAAAGCATGTTGCACAGATACTAGATTCCCGAATGAATACGAA
ATACGACGAGAACGATAAGCTGATTCGGGAAGTCAAAGTAATCACTTTAAAGTCAAAATTGGTGTCGGAC
TTCAGAAAGGATTTTCAATTCTATAAAGTTAGGGAGATAAATAACTACCACCATGCGCACGACGCTTATC
TTAATGCCGTCGTAGGGACCGCACTCATTAAGAAATACCCGAAGCTAGAAAGTGAGTTTGTGTATGGTGA
TTACAAAGTTTATGACGTCCGTAAGATGATCGCGAAAAGCGAACAGGAGATAGGCAAGGCTACAGCCAAA
TACTTCTTTTATTCTAACATTATGAATTTCTTTAAGACGGAAATCACTCTGGCAAACGGAGAGATACGCA
AACGACCTTTAATTGAAACCAATGGGGAGACAGGTGAAATCGTATGGGATAAGGGCCGGGACTTCGCGAC
GGTGAGAAAAGTTTTGTCCATGCCCCAAGTCAACATAGTAAAGAAAACTGAGGTGCAGACCGGAGGGTTT
TCAAAGGAATCGATTCTTCCAAAAAGGAATAGTGATAAGCTCATCGCTCGTAAAAAGGACTGGGACCCGA
AAAAGTACGGTGGCTTCGATAGCCCTACAGTTGCCTATTCTGTCCTAGTAGTGGCAAAAGTTGAGAAGGG
AAAATCCAAGAAACTGAAGTCAGTCAAAGAATTATTGGGGATAACGATTATGGAGCGCTCGTCTTTTGAA
AAGAACCCCATCGACTTCCTTGAGGCGAAAGGTTACAAGGAAGTAAAAAAGGATCTCATAATTAAACTAC
CAAAGTATAGTCTGTTTGAGTTAGAAAATGGCCGAAAACGGATGTTGGCTAGCGCCGGAGAGCTTCAAAA
GGGGAACGAACTCGCACTACCGTCTAAATACGTGAATTTCCTGTATTTAGCGTCCCATTACGAGAAGTTG
AAAGGTTCACCTGAAGATAACGAACAGAAGCAACTTTTTGTTGAGCAGCACAAACATTATCTCGACGAAA
TCATAGAGCAAATTTCGGAATTCAGTAAGAGAGTCATCCTAGCTGATGCCAATCTGGACAAAGTATTAAG
CGCATACAACAAGCACAGGGATAAACCCATACGTGAGCAGGCGGAAAATATTATCCATTTGTTTACTCTT
ACCAACCTCGGCGCTCCAGCCGCATTCAAGTATTTTGACACAACGATAGATCGCAAACGATACACTTCTA
CCAAGGAGGTGCTAGACGCGACACTGATTCACCAATCCATCACGGGATTATATGAAACTCGGATAGATTT
GTCACAGCTTGGGGGTGACTCTGGTGGTTCTACTAATCTGTCAGATATTATTGAAAAGGAGACCGGTAAG
CAACTGGTTATCCAGGAATCCATCCTCATGCTCCCAGAGGAGGTGGAAGAAGTCATTGGGAACAAGCCGG
AAAGCGATATACTCGTGCACACCGCCTACGACGAGAGCACCGACGAGAATGTCATGCTTCTGACTAGCGA
CGCCCCTGAATACAAGCCTTGGGCTCTGGTCATACAGGATAGCAACGGTGAGAACAAGATTAAGATGCTC
TCTGGTGGTTCTCCCAAGAAGAAGAGGAAAGTCGGAGGCGGTGGAAGCGGCGCAACAAACTTCTCTCTGC
TGAAACAAGCCGGAGATGTCGAAGAGAATCCTGGACCGATGGTGAGCAAGGGCGAGGAGCTGTTCACCGG
GGTGGTGCCCATCCTGGTCGAGCTGGACGGCGACGTAAACGGCCACAAGTTCAGCGTGTCCGGCGAGGGC
GAGGGCGATGCCACCTACGGCAAGCTGACCCTGAAGTTCATCTGCACCACCGGCAAGCTGCCCGTGCCCT
GGCCCACCCTCGTGACCACCCTGACCTACGGCGTGCAGTGCTTCAGCCGCTACCCCGACCACATGAAGCA
GCACGACTTCTTCAAGTCCGCCATGCCCGAAGGCTACGTCCAGGAGCGCACCATCTTCTTCAAGGACGAC
GGCAACTACAAGACCCGCGCCGAGGTGAAGTTCGAGGGCGACACCCTGGTGAACCGCATCGAGCTGAAGG
GCATCGACTTCAAGGAGGACGGCAACATCCTGGGGCACAAGCTGGAGTACAACTACAACAGCCACAACGT
CTATATCATGGCCGACAAGCAGAAGAACGGCATCAAGGTGAACTTCAAGATCCGCCACAACATCGAGGAC
GGCAGCGTGCAGCTCGCCGACCACTACCAGCAGAACACCCCCATCGGCGACGGCCCCGTGCTGCTGCCCG
ACAACCACTACCTGAGCACCCAGTCCGCCCTGAGCAAAGACCCCAACGAGAAGCGCGATCACATGGTCCT
GCTGGAGTTCGTGACCGCCGCCGGGATCACTCTCGGCATGGACGAGCTGTACAAGTGA
Features (pLannotate 1.2.2; 22 found; start..end, strand, type, name):
     10..81      +  CDS            HBB (fragment): HBB_PONPY - Experimental evidence at transcript level: Swiss-Prot protein existence level 2. Involved in oxygen transport from the lung to the various peripheral tissues. From Pongo pygmaeus (Bornean orangutan).
    152..207     +  polyA_signal   β-globin poly(A) signal: rabbit β-globin polyadenylation signal (Gil and Proudfoot, 1987)
    590..612     -  protein_bind   lac operator (fragment): The lac repressor binds to the lac operator to inhibit transcription in E. coli. This inhibition can be relieved by adding lactose or isopropyl-β-D-thiogalactopyranoside (IPTG). lac repressor encoded by lacI
    616..646     -  promoter       lac promoter: promoter for the E. coli lac operon
    661..682     -  protein_bind   CAP binding site: CAP binding activates transcription in the presence of cAMP. E. coli catabolite activator protein
    695..734     -  CDS            lacI (fragment): lac repressor; lacI; The lac repressor binds to the lac operator to inhibit transcription in E. coli. This inhibition can be relieved by adding lactose or isopropyl-β-D-thiogalactopyranoside (IPTG).
    741..763     +  promoter       SV40 promoter (fragment): SV40 enhancer and early promoter
    787..922     +  rep_origin     SV40 ori: SV40 origin of replication
    942..1076    +  polyA_signal   SV40 poly(A) signal: SV40 polyadenylation signal
   1078..1132    -  CDS            lacI (fragment): lac repressor; lacI; The lac repressor binds to the lac operator to inhibit transcription in E. coli. This inhibition can be relieved by adding lactose or isopropyl-β-D-thiogalactopyranoside (IPTG).
   1315..1903    -  rep_origin     ori: high-copy-number ColE1/pMB1/pBR322/pUC origin of replication
   2074..2934    -  CDS            AmpR: β-lactamase; bla; confers resistance to ampicillin, carbenicillin, and related antibiotics
   2935..3039    -  promoter       AmpR promoter: bla
   3070..3449    +  enhancer       CMV enhancer: human cytomegalovirus immediate early enhancer
   3451..3728    +  promoter       chicken β-actin promoter: No description available
   3729..4745    +  intron         chimeric intron: chimera between introns from chicken β-actin and rabbit β-globin
   4794..4830    +  misc_feature   MCS (fragment): multiple cloning site
   4844..5530    +  CDS            Apobec1: ABEC1_RAT - Experimental evidence at protein level: Swiss-Prot protein existence level 1. Catalytic component of the apolipoprotein B mRNA editing enzyme complex which is responsible for the postranscriptional editing of a CAA codon for Gln to a UAA codon for stop in the APOB mRNA. May also play a role in the epigenetic regulation of gene expression by participating in DNA demethylation. From Rattus norvegicus (Rat).
   5531..5578    +  CDS            ABE(7.10) (fragment): adenine base editor comprising wild-type E. coli TadA fused to the evolved TadA*(7.10) mutant (Gaudelli et al., 2017)
   5579..9679    +  CDS            Cas9 VQR: Streptococcus pyogenes Cas9 endonuclease with the D1135V/R1335Q/T1337R mutations has an altered recognition specificity for the protospacer adjacent motif (PAM) (Kleinstiver et al., 2015)
   9692..9940    +  CDS            UGI: UNGI_BPPB2 - Experimental evidence at protein level: Swiss-Prot protein existence level 1. This protein binds specifically and reversibly to the host uracil-DNA glycosylase, preventing removal of uracil residues from PBS2 DNA by the host uracil-excision repair system. From Bacillus phage PBS2 (Bacteriophage PBS2).
  10049..10765   +  CDS            EGFP: EGFP is a basic (constitutively fluorescent) green fluorescent protein published in 1996, derived from Aequorea victoria. It is reported to be a rapidly-maturing weak dimer with moderate acid sensitivity.
