[The description below was written by a language model from this plasmid's Addgene catalogue record and pLannotate feature annotations shown in this document.]
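Description:
BE3-P2A-EGFP (pJUL977) is a 10.8 kb mammalian expression plasmid built on a CAG-promoter backbone derived from pSQT817. It is propagated in E. coli as a high-copy plasmid through a ColE1/pUC-type origin and selected with ampicillin via the β-lactamase gene. The backbone also carries remnants of lac regulatory sequence, an SV40 origin and an SV40 poly(A) signal. No mammalian selection marker is recorded, which suits transient transfection.

The payload is a roughly 5.9 kb single open reading frame encoding the third-generation cytosine base editor BE3 linked to a fluorescent reporter. Transcription is driven by the CAG promoter, made up of the CMV immediate-early enhancer, the chicken β-actin promoter and a chimeric β-actin/β-globin intron, and is terminated by the rabbit β-globin polyadenylation signal. The fusion begins with rat APOBEC1 cytidine deaminase, joined through an XTEN linker to human codon-optimised Streptococcus pyogenes Cas9 carrying the D10A nickase mutation. This is followed by the bacteriophage uracil glycosylase inhibitor UGI, an SV40 nuclear localisation signal, a P2A self-cleaving peptide and EGFP. When guided by a separately supplied sgRNA, the deaminase converts cytosine to uracil in the displaced DNA strand, UGI blocks uracil excision, and the nickase cuts the unedited strand to favour a C-to-T outcome. P2A releases EGFP as a separate protein, so transfected cells can be identified or sorted by fluorescence.

Two automated annotations appear to be nearest-match labels rather than true features. The short "ABE(7.10)" fragment occupies the position of the XTEN linker, and the "Cas9 VQR" call conflicts with the catalogue entry, which records only D10A. The plasmid was deposited with a study of transcriptome-wide off-target RNA editing by DNA base editors.
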