Addgene plasmid #123612: BE3-P2A-EGFP (pJUL977)
Purpose: CAG promoter expression plasmid for rAPOBEC1-XTEN-hSpCas9n(D10A)-UGI-NLS(SV40)-P2A-EGFP.
Depositing lab: Keith Joung. Publication: Transcriptome-wide off-target RNA editing induced by CRISPR-guided DNA base editors. Grunewald J, Zhou R, Garcia SP, Iyer S, Lareau CA, Aryee MJ, Joung JK. Nature. 2019 Apr 17. pii: 10.1038/s41586-019-1161-z. doi: 10.1038/s41586-019-1161-z. PubMed 30995674.
Backbone
  Vector backbone: CAG
  Backbone manufacturer: pSQT817 (Addgene #53373)
  Backbone size w/o insert (bp): 4843
  Total vector size (bp): 10768
  Vector type: Mammalian Expression
Growth in bacteria
  Bacterial resistance: Ampicillin, 100 μg/mL
  Growth temperature: 37°C
  Growth strain: DH5alpha
  Copy number: High Copy
Gene/Insert
  Gene/Insert name: BE3-P2A-EGFP (alt name: rAPOBEC1-XTEN-hSpCas9n(D10A)-UGI-NLS(SV40)-P2A-EGFP)
  Species: R. norvegicus (rat), Synthetic; Streptococcus pyogenes, Bacillus subtilis bacteriophage PBS1
  Insert size (bp): 5925
  Mutation: D10A in SpCas9
  Promoter: CAG
  Cloning method: Gibson Cloning
  Sequencing primers: 5′ CTCTGCTAACCATGTTCATGCC; 3′ CAGAGGGAAAAAGATCTCAGTGG
Resource information
  A portion of this plasmid was derived from a plasmid made by: Liu Lab (BE3, Addgene #73021) and Benjamin Kleinstiver (BPK4335)
Terms and licenses: Academic/Nonprofit Terms; Industry Terms: Not Available to Industry
How to cite: BE3-P2A-EGFP (pJUL977) was a gift from Keith Joung (Addgene plasmid # 123612 ; http://n2t.net/addgene:123612 ; RRID:Addgene_123612)
